Addgene plasmid #98961: pcDNA3-CXCL12-sfGFP
Purpose: Mammalian expression plasmid for superfolder GFP-fused human chemokine CXCL12
Depositing lab: Erik Procko. Publication: Mapping Interaction Sites on Human Chemokine Receptors by Deep Mutational Scanning. Heredia JD, Park J, Brubaker RJ, Szymanski SK, Gill KS, Procko E. J Immunol. 2018 Apr 20. pii: jimmunol.1800343. doi: 10.4049/jimmunol.1800343. PubMed 29678950.
Backbone
  Vector backbone: pcDNA3.1(+)
  Backbone manufacturer: Invitrogen
  Backbone size w/o insert (bp): 5344
  Total vector size (bp): 6379
  Vector type: Mammalian Expression
  Selectable markers: Neomycin (select with G418)
Growth in bacteria
  Bacterial resistance: Ampicillin, 100 μg/mL
  Growth temperature: 37°C
  Growth strain: DH5alpha
  Copy number: High Copy
Gene/Insert
  Gene/Insert name: CXCL12 (alt names: SDF-1; SDF1; SDF1alpha)
  Species: H. sapiens (human)
  Insert size (bp): 1035
  Mutation: Full-length, wildtype
  GenBank ID: NM_199168.3
  Entrez Gene: CXCL12 (a.k.a. IRH, PBSF, SCYB12, SDF1, TLSF, TPAR1)
  Promoter: CMV
  Tag / fusion protein: Superfolder GFP (C terminal on insert)
  Cloning method: Restriction Enzyme; 5′ cloning site NheI (not destroyed); 3′ cloning site XhoI (not destroyed)
  Sequencing primers: 5′ T7; 3′ BGH-rev
Terms and licenses: Academic/Nonprofit Terms; Industry Terms: Not Available to Industry
How to cite: pcDNA3-CXCL12-sfGFP was a gift from Erik Procko (Addgene plasmid # 98961 ; http://n2t.net/addgene:98961 ; RRID:Addgene_98961)
