[The description below was written by a language model from this plasmid's Addgene catalogue record and pLannotate feature annotations shown in this document.]
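Description:
pcDNA3-CXCL12-sfGFP is a mammalian expression plasmid built on the Invitrogen pcDNA3.1(+) backbone, about 6.4 kb in total, that produces the human chemokine CXCL12 (also called SDF-1 or SDF-1alpha) fused at its C terminus to superfolder GFP. It is propagated in E. coli as a high-copy plasmid through a ColE1/pUC-type origin and selected with ampicillin via the β-lactamase gene. An f1 origin is also present, which in principle allows single-stranded DNA production. For mammalian cells, a neomycin phosphotransferase cassette driven by the SV40 enhancer/early promoter and terminated by the SV40 polyadenylation signal permits G418 selection of stable transfectants.

The roughly 1 kb insert was cloned between the NheI and XhoI sites, both of which are retained. It sits downstream of the human cytomegalovirus immediate-early enhancer and promoter and upstream of the bovine growth hormone polyadenylation signal. A T7 promoter lies between the CMV promoter and the insert and serves as a sequencing primer site. The CXCL12 coding sequence is recorded as full-length and wild type, so it should retain its native secretion signal. It is followed after a short gap, presumably a linker, by the superfolder GFP open reading frame, a rapidly maturing and robustly folding Aequorea-derived green fluorescent protein. Several short annotations in the feature table (a truncated HIV-1 LTR fragment, ble and lacI fragments, lac promoter/operator remnants) appear to be partial sequence matches in the backbone rather than functional parts.

The fusion provides a fluorescent version of the chemokine ligand. The associated work concerns mapping interaction sites on human chemokine receptors by deep mutational scanning, which suggests use as a labelled ligand for detecting binding to receptors such as CXCR4 and ACKR3.
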