Features (pLannotate 1.2.2; 21 found; start..end, strand, type, name):
      1..380     +  enhancer       CMV enhancer: human cytomegalovirus immediate early enhancer
    381..584     +  promoter       CMV promoter: human cytomegalovirus (CMV) immediate early promoter
    580..613     +  LTR            5' LTR (truncated) (fragment): truncated 5' long terminal repeat (LTR) from HIV-1
    629..647     +  promoter       T7 promoter: promoter for bacteriophage T7 RNA polymerase
    673..939     +  CDS            CXCL12: SDF1_HUMAN - Also known as SDF1, SDF1A, SDF1B. Experimental evidence at protein level: Swiss-Prot protein existence level 1. Chemoattractant active on T-lymphocytes and monocytes but not neutrophils. Activates the C-X-C chemokine receptor CXCR4 to induce a rapid and transient rise in the level of intracellular calcium ions and chemotaxis. SDF-1-beta(3-72) and SDF-1-alpha(3-67) show a reduced chemotactic activity. Binding to cell surface proteoglycans seems to inhibit formation of SDF-1-alpha(3-67) and thus to preserve activity on local sites. Also binds to atypical chemokine receptor ACKR3, wh
    985..1695    +  CDS            Superfolder GFP: Superfolder GFP is a basic (constitutively fluorescent) green fluorescent protein published in 2005, derived from Aequorea victoria. It is reported to be a very rapidly-maturing weak dimer.
   1745..1969    +  polyA_signal   bGH poly(A) signal: bovine growth hormone polyadenylation signal
   1973..1994    +  promoter       SV40 promoter (fragment): SV40 enhancer and early promoter
   2015..2443    +  rep_origin     f1 ori (sequence partly withheld): f1 bacteriophage origin of replication; arrow indicates direction of (+) strand synthesis
   2457..2786    +  promoter       SV40 promoter: SV40 enhancer and early promoter
   2853..3644    +  CDS            neo: KKA2_KLEPN - Also known as kan, nptII. Experimental evidence at protein level: Swiss-Prot protein existence level 1. Resistance to kanamycin, neomycin, paromomycin, ribostamycin, butirosin and gentamicin B. From Klebsiella pneumoniae.
   3668..3826    +  CDS            ble (fragment): BLE_KLEPN - Experimental evidence at protein level: Swiss-Prot protein existence level 1. Binding protein with a strong affinity to the bleomycin family of antibiotics. Binds to CL990; an antimitotic-antibiotic compound. From Klebsiella pneumoniae.
   3821..3942    +  polyA_signal   SV40 poly(A) signal: SV40 polyadenylation signal
   4015..4031    -  protein_bind   lac operator: The lac repressor binds to the lac operator to inhibit transcription in E. coli. This inhibition can be relieved by adding lactose or isopropyl-β-D-thiogalactopyranoside (IPTG). lac repressor encoded by lacI
   4039..4069    -  promoter       lac promoter: promoter for the E. coli lac operon
   4084..4105    -  protein_bind   CAP binding site: CAP binding activates transcription in the presence of cAMP. E. coli catabolite activator protein
   4118..4210    -  CDS            lacI (fragment): lac repressor; lacI; The lac repressor binds to the lac operator to inhibit transcription in E. coli. This inhibition can be relieved by adding lactose or isopropyl-β-D-thiogalactopyranoside (IPTG).
   4393..4981    -  rep_origin     ori: high-copy-number ColE1/pMB1/pBR322/pUC origin of replication
   5152..6012    -  CDS            AmpR: β-lactamase; bla; confers resistance to ampicillin, carbenicillin, and related antibiotics
   6013..6117    -  promoter       AmpR promoter: bla
   6176..6228    -  misc_feature   bom (fragment): basis of mobility region from pBR322
>Addgene plasmid #98961 | pcDNA3-CXCL12-sfGFP | addgene full sequence | sequence record 193141 | Addgene NGS Result
GACATTGATTATTGACTAGTTATTAATAGTAATCAATTACGGGGTCATTAGTTCATAGCCCATATATGGA
GTTCCGCGTTACATAACTTACGGTAAATGGCCCGCCTGGCTGACCGCCCAACGACCCCCGCCCATTGACG
TCAATAATGACGTATGTTCCCATAGTAACGCCAATAGGGACTTTCCATTGACGTCAATGGGTGGAGTATT
TACGGTAAACTGCCCACTTGGCAGTACATCAAGTGTATCATATGCCAAGTACGCCCCCTATTGACGTCAA
TGACGGTAAATGGCCCGCCTGGCATTATGCCCAGTACATGACCTTATGGGACTTTCCTACTTGGCAGTAC
ATCTACGTATTAGTCATCGCTATTACCATGGTGATGCGGTTTTGGCAGTACATCAATGGGCGTGGATAGC
GGTTTGACTCACGGGGATTTCCAAGTCTCCACCCCATTGACGTCAATGGGAGTTTGTTTTGGCACCAAAA
TCAACGGGACTTTCCAAAATGTCGTAACAACTCCGCCCCATTGACGCAAATGGGCGGTAGGCGTGTACGG
TGGGAGGTCTATATAAGCAGAGCTCTCTGGCTAACTAGAGAACCCACTGCTTACTGGCTTATCGAAATTA
ATACGACTCACTATAGGGAGACCCAAGCTGGCTAGCGCCACCATGAACGCCAAGGTCGTGGTCGTGCTGG
TCCTCGTGCTGACCGCGCTCTGCCTCAGCGACGGGAAGCCCGTCAGCCTGAGCTACAGATGCCCATGCCG
ATTCTTCGAAAGCCATGTTGCCAGAGCCAACGTCAAGCATCTCAAAATTCTCAACACTCCAAACTGTGCC
CTTCAGATTGTAGCCCGGCTGAAGAACAACAACAGACAAGTGTGCATTGACCCGAAGCTAAAGTGGATTC
AGGAGTACCTGGAGAAAGCTTTAAACAAGAGCGGCGGAGGGGGCTCATCTGGAGGTGGGTCCGGTAGTGG
TGGATCCAAAGGAGAAGAACTTTTCACTGGAGTTGTCCCAATTCTTGTTGAATTAGATGGTGATGTTAAT
GGGCACAAATTTTCTGTCCGTGGAGAGGGTGAAGGTGATGCTACAAACGGAAAACTCACCCTTAAATTTA
TTTGCACTACTGGAAAACTACCTGTTCCATGGCCAACACTTGTCACTACTCTGACCTATGGTGTTCAATG
CTTTTCCCGTTATCCGGATCACATGAAACGGCATGACTTTTTCAAGAGTGCCATGCCCGAAGGTTATGTA
CAGGAACGCACTATATCTTTCAAAGATGACGGGACCTACAAGACGCGTGCTGAAGTCAAGTTTGAAGGTG
ATACCCTTGTTAATCGTATCGAGTTAAAAGGTATTGATTTTAAAGAAGATGGAAACATTCTCGGACACAA
ACTGGAGTACAACTTTAACTCACACAATGTATACATCACGGCAGACAAACAAAAGAATGGAATCAAAGCT
AACTTCAAAATTCGCCACAACGTTGAAGATGGTTCCGTTCAACTAGCAGACCATTATCAACAAAATACTC
CAATTGGCGATGGCCCTGTCCTTTTACCAGACAACCATTACCTGTCGACACAATCTGTCCTTTCGAAAGA
TCCCAACGAAAAGCGTGACCACATGGTCCTTCTTGAGTTTGTAACTGCTGCTGGGATTACACATGGCATG
GATGAGCTCTACAAATGATAACTCGAGTCTAGAGGGCCCGTTTAAACCCGCTGATCAGCCTCGACTGTGC
CTTCTAGTTGCCAGCCATCTGTTGTTTGCCCCTCCCCCGTGCCTTCCTTGACCCTGGAAGGTGCCACTCC
CACTGTCCTTTCCTAATAAAATGAGGAAATTGCATCGCATTGTCTGAGTAGGTGTCATTCTATTCTGGGG
GGTGGGGTGGGGCAGGACAGCAAGGGGGAGGATTGGGAAGACAATAGCAGGCATGCTGGGGATGCGGTGG
GCTCTATGGCTTCTGAGGCGGAAAGAACCAGCTGGGGCTCTAGGGGGTATCCCC
[124 nt withheld, positions 2015-2138]
C
[91 nt withheld, positions 2140-2230]
A
[49 nt withheld, positions 2232-2280]
CCTTTGACGTTGGAGTCCACGTTCTTT
[37 nt withheld, positions 2308-2344]
ACCCTATCTCGGTCTATTCTTTTGATTTATAAGGGATTTTGCCGATTTCGGCCTATTGGTTAAAAAATGA
GCTGATTTAACAAAAATTTAACGCGAATTAATTCTGTGGAATGTGTGTCAGTTAGGGTGTGGAAAGTCCC
CAGGCTCCCCAGCAGGCAGAAGTATGCAAAGCATGCATCTCAATTAGTCAGCAACCAGGTGTGGAAAGTC
CCCAGGCTCCCCAGCAGGCAGAAGTATGCAAAGCATGCATCTCAATTAGTCAGCAACCATAGTCCCGCCC
CTAACTCCGCCCATCCCGCCCCTAACTCCGCCCAGTTCCGCCCATTCTCCGCCCCATGGCTGACTAATTT
TTTTTATTTATGCAGAGGCCGAGGCCGCCTCTGCCTCTGAGCTATTCCAGAAGTAGTGAGGAGGCTTTTT
TGGAGGCCTAGGCTTTTGCAAAAAGCTCCCGGGAGCTTGTATATCCATTTTCGGATCTGATCAAGAGACA
GGATGAGGATCGTTTCGCATGATTGAACAAGATGGATTGCACGCAGGTTCTCCGGCCGCTTGGGTGGAGA
GGCTATTCGGCTATGACTGGGCACAACAGACAATCGGCTGCTCTGATGCCGCCGTGTTCCGGCTGTCAGC
GCAGGGGCGCCCGGTTCTTTTTGTCAAGACCGACCTGTCCGGTGCCCTGAATGAACTGCAGGACGAGGCA
GCGCGGCTATCGTGGCTGGCCACGACGGGCGTTCCTTGCGCAGCTGTGCTCGACGTTGTCACTGAAGCGG
GAAGGGACTGGCTGCTATTGGGCGAAGTGCCGGGGCAGGATCTCCTGTCATCTCACCTTGCTCCTGCCGA
GAAAGTATCCATCATGGCTGATGCAATGCGGCGGCTGCATACGCTTGATCCGGCTACCTGCCCATTCGAC
CACCAAGCGAAACATCGCATCGAGCGAGCACGTACTCGGATGGAAGCCGGTCTTGTCGATCAGGATGATC
TGGACGAAGAGCATCAGGGGCTCGCGCCAGCCGAACTGTTCGCCAGGCTCAAGGCGCGCATGCCCGACGG
CGAGGATCTCGTCGTGACCCATGGCGATGCCTGCTTGCCGAATATCATGGTGGAAAATGGCCGCTTTTCT
GGATTCATCGACTGTGGCCGGCTGGGTGTGGCGGACCGCTATCAGGACATAGCGTTGGCTACCCGTGATA
TTGCTGAAGAGCTTGGCGGCGAATGGGCTGACCGCTTCCTCGTGCTTTACGGTATCGCCGCTCCCGATTC
GCAGCGCATCGCCTTCTATCGCCTTCTTGACGAGTTCTTCTGAGCGGGACTCTGGGGTTCGAAATGACCG
ACCAAGCGACGCCCAACCTGCCATCACGAGATTTCGATTCCACCGCCGCCTTCTATGAAAGGTTGGGCTT
CGGAATCGTTTTCCGGGACGCCGGCTGGATGATCCTCCAGCGCGGGGATCTCATGCTGGAGTTCTTCGCC
CACCCCAACTTGTTTATTGCAGCTTATAATGGTTACAAATAAAGCAATAGCATCACAAATTTCACAAATA
AAGCATTTTTTTCACTGCATTCTAGTTGTGGTTTGTCCAAACTCATCAATGTATCTTATCATGTCTGTAT
ACCGTCGACCTCTAGCTAGAGCTTGGCGTAATCATGGTCATAGCTGTTTCCTGTGTGAAATTGTTATCCG
CTCACAATTCCACACAACATACGAGCCGGAAGCATAAAGTGTAAAGCCTGGGGTGCCTAATGAGTGAGCT
AACTCACATTAATTGCGTTGCGCTCACTGCCCGCTTTCCAGTCGGGAAACCTGTCGTGCCAGCTGCATTA
ATGAATCGGCCAACGCGCGGGGAGAGGCGGTTTGCGTATTGGGCGCTCTTCCGCTTCCTCGCTCACTGAC
TCGCTGCGCTCGGTCGTTCGGCTGCGGCGAGCGGTATCAGCTCACTCAAAGGCGGTAATACGGTTATCCA
CAGAATCAGGGGATAACGCAGGAAAGAACATGTGAGCAAAAGGCCAGCAAAAGGCCAGGAACCGTAAAAA
GGCCGCGTTGCTGGCGTTTTTCCATAGGCTCCGCCCCCCTGACGAGCATCACAAAAATCGACGCTCAAGT
CAGAGGTGGCGAAACCCGACAGGACTATAAAGATACCAGGCGTTTCCCCCTGGAAGCTCCCTCGTGCGCT
CTCCTGTTCCGACCCTGCCGCTTACCGGATACCTGTCCGCCTTTCTCCCTTCGGGAAGCGTGGCGCTTTC
TCATAGCTCACGCTGTAGGTATCTCAGTTCGGTGTAGGTCGTTCGCTCCAAGCTGGGCTGTGTGCACGAA
CCCCCCGTTCAGCCCGACCGCTGCGCCTTATCCGGTAACTATCGTCTTGAGTCCAACCCGGTAAGACACG
ACTTATCGCCACTGGCAGCAGCCACTGGTAACAGGATTAGCAGAGCGAGGTATGTAGGCGGTGCTACAGA
GTTCTTGAAGTGGTGGCCTAACTACGGCTACACTAGAAGAACAGTATTTGGTATCTGCGCTCTGCTGAAG
CCAGTTACCTTCGGAAAAAGAGTTGGTAGCTCTTGATCCGGCAAACAAACCACCGCTGGTAGCGGTGGTT
TTTTTGTTTGCAAGCAGCAGATTACGCGCAGAAAAAAAGGATCTCAAGAAGATCCTTTGATCTTTTCTAC
GGGGTCTGACGCTCAGTGGAACGAAAACTCACGTTAAGGGATTTTGGTCATGAGATTATCAAAAAGGATC
TTCACCTAGATCCTTTTAAATTAAAAATGAAGTTTTAAATCAATCTAAAGTATATATGAGTAAACTTGGT
CTGACAGTTACCAATGCTTAATCAGTGAGGCACCTATCTCAGCGATCTGTCTATTTCGTTCATCCATAGT
TGCCTGACTCCCCGTCGTGTAGATAACTACGATACGGGAGGGCTTACCATCTGGCCCCAGTGCTGCAATG
ATACCGCGAGACCCACGCTCACCGGCTCCAGATTTATCAGCAATAAACCAGCCAGCCGGAAGGGCCGAGC
GCAGAAGTGGTCCTGCAACTTTATCCGCCTCCATCCAGTCTATTAATTGTTGCCGGGAAGCTAGAGTAAG
TAGTTCGCCAGTTAATAGTTTGCGCAACGTTGTTGCCATTGCTACAGGCATCGTGGTGTCACGCTCGTCG
TTTGGTATGGCTTCATTCAGCTCCGGTTCCCAACGATCAAGGCGAGTTACATGATCCCCCATGTTGTGCA
AAAAAGCGGTTAGCTCCTTCGGTCCTCCGATCGTTGTCAGAAGTAAGTTGGCCGCAGTGTTATCACTCAT
GGTTATGGCAGCACTGCATAATTCTCTTACTGTCATGCCATCCGTAAGATGCTTTTCTGTGACTGGTGAG
TACTCAACCAAGTCATTCTGAGAATAGTGTATGCGGCGACCGAGTTGCTCTTGCCCGGCGTCAATACGGG
ATAATACCGCGCCACATAGCAGAACTTTAAAAGTGCTCATCATTGGAAAACGTTCTTCGGGGCGAAAACT
CTCAAGGATCTTACCGCTGTTGAGATCCAGTTCGATGTAACCCACTCGTGCACCCAACTGATCTTCAGCA
TCTTTTACTTTCACCAGCGTTTCTGGGTGAGCAAAAACAGGAAGGCAAAATGCCGCAAAAAAGGGAATAA
GGGCGACACGGAAATGTTGAATACTCATACTCTTCCTTTTTCAATATTATTGAAGCATTTATCAGGGTTA
TTGTCTCATGAGCGGATACATATTTGAATGTATTTAGAAAAATAAACAAATAGGGGTTCCGCGCACATTT
CCCCGAAAAGTGCCACCTGACGTCGACGGATCGGGAGATCTCCCGATCCCCTATGGTGCACTCTCAGTAC
AATCTGCTCTGATGCCGCATAGTTAAGCCAGTATCTGCTCCCTGCTTGTGTGTTGGAGGTCGCTGAGTAG
TGCGCGAGCAAAATTTAAGCTACAACAAGGCAAGGCTTGACCGACAATTGCATGAAGAATCTGCTTAGGG
TTAGGCGTTTTGCGCTGCTTCGCGATGTACGGGCCAGATATACGCGTT
