LOCUS       Exported 6379 bp ds-DNA circular SYN 12-MAY-2021
DEFINITION  Mammalian expression plasmid for superfolder GFP-fused human
            chemokine CXCL12.
ACCESSION   .
VERSION     .
KEYWORDS    pcDNA3-CXCL12-sfGFP
SOURCE      synthetic DNA construct
  ORGANISM  synthetic DNA construct
REFERENCE   1 (bases 1 to 6379)
  AUTHORS   Heredia JD, Park J, Brubaker RJ, Szymanski SK, Gill KS, Procko E
  TITLE     Mapping Interaction Sites on Human Chemokine Receptors by Deep
            Mutational Scanning.
  JOURNAL   J Immunol. 2018 Apr 20. pii: jimmunol.1800343. doi:
            10.4049/jimmunol.1800343.
  PUBMED    29678950
REFERENCE   2 (bases 1 to 6379)
  AUTHORS   .
  TITLE     Direct Submission
  JOURNAL   Exported May 12, 2021 from SnapGene Server 1.1.58
            http://www.snapgene.com
FEATURES             Location/Qualifiers
     source          1..6379
                     /organism="synthetic DNA construct"
                     /mol_type="other DNA"
     primer_bind     complement(44..63)
                     /label=pRS-marker
                     /note="pRS vectors, use to sequence yeast selectable
                     marker"
     enhancer        235..614
                     /label=CMV enhancer
                     /note="human cytomegalovirus immediate early enhancer"
     promoter        615..818
                     /label=CMV promoter
                     /note="human cytomegalovirus (CMV) immediate early
                     promoter"
     primer_bind     769..789
                     /label=CMV-F
                     /note="Human CMV immediate early promoter, forward primer"
     primer_bind     863..882
                     /label=T7
                     /note="T7 promoter, forward primer"
     promoter        863..881
                     /label=T7 promoter
                     /note="promoter for bacteriophage T7 RNA polymerase"
     CDS             1219..1932
                     /codon_start=1
                     /product="GFP variant that folds robustly even when fused
                     to poorly folded proteins (Pedelacq et al., 2006)"
                     /label=superfolder GFP
                     /note="mammalian codon-optimized"
                     /translation="SKGEELFTGVVPILVELDGDVNGHKFSVRGEGEGDATNGKLTLKF
                     ICTTGKLPVPWPTLVTTLTYGVQCFSRYPDHMKRHDFFKSAMPEGYVQERTISFKDDGT
                     YKTRAEVKFEGDTLVNRIELKGIDFKEDGNILGHKLEYNFNSHNVYITADKQKNGIKAN
                     FKIRHNVEDGSVQLADHYQQNTPIGDGPVLLPDNHYLSTQSVLSKDPNEKRDHMVLLEF
                     VTAAGITHGMDELYK"
     primer_bind     complement(1246..1274)
                     /label=GFP-R
                     /note="GFP, reverse primer. Does NOT anneal to EGFP"
     primer_bind     1869..1889
                     /label=GFP-F
                     /note="GFP, forward primer. Does NOT anneal to EGFP"
     primer_bind     complement(1973..1990)
                     /label=BGH-rev
                     /note="Bovine growth hormone terminator, reverse primer.
                     Also called BGH reverse"
     polyA_signal    1979..2203
                     /label=bGH poly(A) signal
                     /note="bovine growth hormone polyadenylation signal"
     rep_origin      2249..2677
                     /direction=RIGHT
                     /label=f1 ori
                     /note="f1 bacteriophage origin of replication; arrow
                     indicates direction of (+) strand synthesis"
     primer_bind     complement(2336..2355)
                     /label=F1ori-R
                     /note="F1 origin, reverse primer"
     primer_bind     2546..2567
                     /label=F1ori-F
                     /note="F1 origin, forward primer"
     primer_bind     complement(2686..2706)
                     /label=pBABE 3'
                     /note="SV40 enhancer, reverse primer for pBABE vectors"
     promoter        2691..3020
                     /label=SV40 promoter
                     /note="SV40 enhancer and early promoter"
     rep_origin      2871..3006
                     /label=SV40 ori
                     /note="SV40 origin of replication"
     primer_bind     2933..2952
                     /label=SV40pro-F
                     /note="SV40 promoter/origin, forward primer"
     CDS             3087..3881
                     /codon_start=1
                     /gene="aph(3')-II (or nptII)"
                     /product="aminoglycoside phosphotransferase from Tn5"
                     /label=NeoR/KanR
                     /note="confers resistance to neomycin, kanamycin, and G418
                     (Geneticin(R))"
                     /translation="MIEQDGLHAGSPAAWVERLFGYDWAQQTIGCSDAAVFRLSAQGRP
                     VLFVKTDLSGALNELQDEAARLSWLATTGVPCAAVLDVVTEAGRDWLLLGEVPGQDLLS
                     SHLAPAEKVSIMADAMRRLHTLDPATCPFDHQAKHRIERARTRMEAGLVDQDDLDEEHQ
                     GLAPAELFARLKARMPDGEDLVVTHGDACLPNIMVENGRFSGFIDCGRLGVADRYQDIA
                     LATRDIAEELGGEWADRFLVLYGIAAPDSQRIAFYRLLDEFF"
     primer_bind     complement(3141..3160)
                     /label=Neo-R
                     /note="Neomycin resistance gene, reverse primer"
     primer_bind     3751..3770
                     /label=Neo-F
                     /note="Neomycin resistance gene, forward primer"
     polyA_signal    4055..4176
                     /label=SV40 poly(A) signal
                     /note="SV40 polyadenylation signal"
     primer_bind     complement(4092..4111)
                     /label=SV40pA-R
                     /note="SV40 polyA, reverse primer"
     primer_bind     4146..4165
                     /label=EBV-rev
                     /note="SV40 polyA terminator, reverse primer"
     primer_bind     complement(4225..4241)
                     /label=M13 rev
                     /note="common sequencing primer, one of multiple similar
                     variants"
     primer_bind     complement(4225..4241)
                     /label=M13 Reverse
                     /note="In lacZ gene. Also called M13-rev"
     primer_bind     complement(4238..4260)
                     /label=M13/pUC Reverse
                     /note="In lacZ gene"
     protein_bind    4249..4265
                     /label=lac operator
                     /bound_moiety="lac repressor encoded by lacI"
                     /note="The lac repressor binds to the lac operator to
                     inhibit transcription in E. coli. This inhibition can be
                     relieved by adding lactose or
                     isopropyl-beta-D-thiogalactopyranoside (IPTG)."
     promoter        complement(4273..4303)
                     /label=lac promoter
                     /note="promoter for the E. coli lac operon"
     protein_bind    4318..4339
                     /label=CAP binding site
                     /bound_moiety="E. coli catabolite activator protein"
                     /note="CAP binding activates transcription in the presence
                     of cAMP."
     primer_bind     complement(4456..4473)
                     /label=L4440
                     /note="L4440 vector, forward primer"
     rep_origin      complement(4627..5212)
                     /direction=LEFT
                     /label=ori
                     /note="high-copy-number ColE1/pMB1/pBR322/pUC origin of
                     replication"
     primer_bind     complement(4707..4726)
                     /label=pBR322ori-F
                     /note="pBR322 origin, forward primer"
     CDS             complement(5383..6243)
                     /codon_start=1
                     /gene="bla"
                     /product="beta-lactamase"
                     /label=AmpR
                     /note="confers resistance to ampicillin, carbenicillin, and
                     related antibiotics"
                     /translation="MSIQHFRVALIPFFAAFCLPVFAHPETLVKVKDAEDQLGARVGYI
                     ELDLNSGKILESFRPEERFPMMSTFKVLLCGAVLSRIDAGQEQLGRRIHYSQNDLVEYS
                     PVTEKHLTDGMTVRELCSAAITMSDNTAANLLLTTIGGPKELTAFLHNMGDHVTRLDRW
                     EPELNEAIPNDERDTTMPVAMATTLRKLLTGELLTLASRQQLIDWMEADKVAGPLLRSA
                     LPAGWFIADKSGAGERGSRGIIAALGPDGKPSRIVVIYTTGSQATMDERNRQIAEIGAS
                     LIKHW"
     primer_bind     6006..6025
                     /label=Amp-R
                     /note="Ampicillin resistance gene, reverse primer"
     promoter        complement(6244..6348)
                     /gene="bla"
                     /label=AmpR promoter
ORIGIN
        1 gacggatcgg gagatctccc gatcccctat ggtgcactct cagtacaatc tgctctgatg
       61 ccgcatagtt aagccagtat ctgctccctg cttgtgtgtt ggaggtcgct gagtagtgcg
      121 cgagcaaaat ttaagctaca acaaggcaag gcttgaccga caattgcatg aagaatctgc
      181 ttagggttag gcgttttgcg ctgcttcgcg atgtacgggc cagatatacg cgttgacatt
      241 gattattgac tagttattaa tagtaatcaa ttacggggtc attagttcat agcccatata
      301 tggagttccg cgttacataa cttacggtaa atggcccgcc tggctgaccg cccaacgacc
      361 cccgcccatt gacgtcaata atgacgtatg ttcccatagt aacgccaata gggactttcc
      421 attgacgtca atgggtggag tatttacggt aaactgccca cttggcagta catcaagtgt
      481 atcatatgcc aagtacgccc cctattgacg tcaatgacgg taaatggccc gcctggcatt
      541 atgcccagta catgacctta tgggactttc ctacttggca gtacatctac gtattagtca
      601 tcgctattac catggtgatg cggttttggc agtacatcaa tgggcgtgga tagcggtttg
      661 actcacgggg atttccaagt ctccacccca ttgacgtcaa tgggagtttg ttttggcacc
      721 aaaatcaacg ggactttcca aaatgtcgta acaactccgc cccattgacg caaatgggcg
      781 gtaggcgtgt acggtgggag gtctatataa gcagagctct ctggctaact agagaaccca
      841 ctgcttactg gcttatcgaa attaatacga ctcactatag ggagacccaa gctggctagc
      901 gccaccatga acgccaaggt cgtggtcgtg ctggtcctcg tgctgaccgc gctctgcctc
      961 agcgacggga agcccgtcag cctgagctac agatgcccat gccgattctt cgaaagccat
     1021 gttgccagag ccaacgtcaa gcatctcaaa attctcaaca ctccaaactg tgcccttcag
     1081 attgtagccc ggctgaagaa caacaacaga caagtgtgca ttgacccgaa gctaaagtgg
     1141 attcaggagt acctggagaa agctttaaac aagagcggcg gagggggctc atctggaggt
     1201 gggtccggta gtggtggatc caaaggagaa gaacttttca ctggagttgt cccaattctt
     1261 gttgaattag atggtgatgt taatgggcac aaattttctg tccgtggaga gggtgaaggt
     1321 gatgctacaa acggaaaact cacccttaaa tttatttgca ctactggaaa actacctgtt
     1381 ccatggccaa cacttgtcac tactctgacc tatggtgttc aatgcttttc ccgttatccg
     1441 gatcacatga aacggcatga ctttttcaag agtgccatgc ccgaaggtta tgtacaggaa
     1501 cgcactatat ctttcaaaga tgacgggacc tacaagacgc gtgctgaagt caagtttgaa
     1561 ggtgataccc ttgttaatcg tatcgagtta aaaggtattg attttaaaga agatggaaac
     1621 attctcggac acaaactgga gtacaacttt aactcacaca atgtatacat cacggcagac
     1681 aaacaaaaga atggaatcaa agctaacttc aaaattcgcc acaacgttga agatggttcc
     1741 gttcaactag cagaccatta tcaacaaaat actccaattg gcgatggccc tgtcctttta
     1801 ccagacaacc attacctgtc gacacaatct gtcctttcga aagatcccaa cgaaaagcgt
     1861 gaccacatgg tccttcttga gtttgtaact gctgctggga ttacacatgg catggatgag
     1921 ctctacaaat gataactcga gtctagaggg cccgtttaaa cccgctgatc agcctcgact
     1981 gtgccttcta gttgccagcc atctgttgtt tgcccctccc ccgtgccttc cttgaccctg
     2041 gaaggtgcca ctcccactgt cctttcctaa taaaatgagg aaattgcatc gcattgtctg
     2101 agtaggtgtc attctattct ggggggtggg gtggggcagg acagcaaggg ggaggattgg
     2161 gaagacaata gcaggcatgc tggggatgcg gtgggctcta tggcttctga ggcggaaaga
     2221 accagctggg gctctagggg gtatccccnn nnnnnnnnnn nnnnnnnnnn nnnnnnnnnn
     2281 nnnnnnnnnn nnnnnnnnnn nnnnnnnnnn nnnnnnnnnn nnnnnnnnnn nnnnnnnnnn
     2341 nnnnnnnnnn nnnnnnnnnn nnnnnnnnnn nncnnnnnnn nnnnnnnnnn nnnnnnnnnn
     2401 nnnnnnnnnn nnnnnnnnnn nnnnnnnnnn nnnnnnnnnn nnnnnnnnnn nnnnnnnnnn
     2461 nnnnannnnn nnnnnnnnnn nnnnnnnnnn nnnnnnnnnn nnnnnnnnnn nnnncctttg
     2521 acgttggagt ccacgttctt taatagtgga ctcttgttcc aaactggaac aacactcaac
     2581 cctatctcgg tctattcttt tgatttataa gggattttgc cgatttcggc ctattggtta
     2641 aaaaatgagc tgatttaaca aaaatttaac gcgaattaat tctgtggaat gtgtgtcagt
     2701 tagggtgtgg aaagtcccca ggctccccag caggcagaag tatgcaaagc atgcatctca
     2761 attagtcagc aaccaggtgt ggaaagtccc caggctcccc agcaggcaga agtatgcaaa
     2821 gcatgcatct caattagtca gcaaccatag tcccgcccct aactccgccc atcccgcccc
     2881 taactccgcc cagttccgcc cattctccgc cccatggctg actaattttt tttatttatg
     2941 cagaggccga ggccgcctct gcctctgagc tattccagaa gtagtgagga ggcttttttg
     3001 gaggcctagg cttttgcaaa aagctcccgg gagcttgtat atccattttc ggatctgatc
     3061 aagagacagg atgaggatcg tttcgcatga ttgaacaaga tggattgcac gcaggttctc
     3121 cggccgcttg ggtggagagg ctattcggct atgactgggc acaacagaca atcggctgct
     3181 ctgatgccgc cgtgttccgg ctgtcagcgc aggggcgccc ggttcttttt gtcaagaccg
     3241 acctgtccgg tgccctgaat gaactgcagg acgaggcagc gcggctatcg tggctggcca
     3301 cgacgggcgt tccttgcgca gctgtgctcg acgttgtcac tgaagcggga agggactggc
     3361 tgctattggg cgaagtgccg gggcaggatc tcctgtcatc tcaccttgct cctgccgaga
     3421 aagtatccat catggctgat gcaatgcggc ggctgcatac gcttgatccg gctacctgcc
     3481 cattcgacca ccaagcgaaa catcgcatcg agcgagcacg tactcggatg gaagccggtc
     3541 ttgtcgatca ggatgatctg gacgaagagc atcaggggct cgcgccagcc gaactgttcg
     3601 ccaggctcaa ggcgcgcatg cccgacggcg aggatctcgt cgtgacccat ggcgatgcct
     3661 gcttgccgaa tatcatggtg gaaaatggcc gcttttctgg attcatcgac tgtggccggc
     3721 tgggtgtggc ggaccgctat caggacatag cgttggctac ccgtgatatt gctgaagagc
     3781 ttggcggcga atgggctgac cgcttcctcg tgctttacgg tatcgccgct cccgattcgc
     3841 agcgcatcgc cttctatcgc cttcttgacg agttcttctg agcgggactc tggggttcga
     3901 aatgaccgac caagcgacgc ccaacctgcc atcacgagat ttcgattcca ccgccgcctt
     3961 ctatgaaagg ttgggcttcg gaatcgtttt ccgggacgcc ggctggatga tcctccagcg
     4021 cggggatctc atgctggagt tcttcgccca ccccaacttg tttattgcag cttataatgg
     4081 ttacaaataa agcaatagca tcacaaattt cacaaataaa gcattttttt cactgcattc
     4141 tagttgtggt ttgtccaaac tcatcaatgt atcttatcat gtctgtatac cgtcgacctc
     4201 tagctagagc ttggcgtaat catggtcata gctgtttcct gtgtgaaatt gttatccgct
     4261 cacaattcca cacaacatac gagccggaag cataaagtgt aaagcctggg gtgcctaatg
     4321 agtgagctaa ctcacattaa ttgcgttgcg ctcactgccc gctttccagt cgggaaacct
     4381 gtcgtgccag ctgcattaat gaatcggcca acgcgcgggg agaggcggtt tgcgtattgg
     4441 gcgctcttcc gcttcctcgc tcactgactc gctgcgctcg gtcgttcggc tgcggcgagc
     4501 ggtatcagct cactcaaagg cggtaatacg gttatccaca gaatcagggg ataacgcagg
     4561 aaagaacatg tgagcaaaag gccagcaaaa ggccaggaac cgtaaaaagg ccgcgttgct
     4621 ggcgtttttc cataggctcc gcccccctga cgagcatcac aaaaatcgac gctcaagtca
     4681 gaggtggcga aacccgacag gactataaag ataccaggcg tttccccctg gaagctccct
     4741 cgtgcgctct cctgttccga ccctgccgct taccggatac ctgtccgcct ttctcccttc
     4801 gggaagcgtg gcgctttctc atagctcacg ctgtaggtat ctcagttcgg tgtaggtcgt
     4861 tcgctccaag ctgggctgtg tgcacgaacc ccccgttcag cccgaccgct gcgccttatc
     4921 cggtaactat cgtcttgagt ccaacccggt aagacacgac ttatcgccac tggcagcagc
     4981 cactggtaac aggattagca gagcgaggta tgtaggcggt gctacagagt tcttgaagtg
     5041 gtggcctaac tacggctaca ctagaagaac agtatttggt atctgcgctc tgctgaagcc
     5101 agttaccttc ggaaaaagag ttggtagctc ttgatccggc aaacaaacca ccgctggtag
     5161 cggttttttt gtttgcaagc agcagattac gcgcagaaaa aaaggatctc aagaagatcc
     5221 tttgatcttt tctacggggt ctgacgctca gtggaacgaa aactcacgtt aagggatttt
     5281 ggtcatgaga ttatcaaaaa ggatcttcac ctagatcctt ttaaattaaa aatgaagttt
     5341 taaatcaatc taaagtatat atgagtaaac ttggtctgac agttaccaat gcttaatcag
     5401 tgaggcacct atctcagcga tctgtctatt tcgttcatcc atagttgcct gactccccgt
     5461 cgtgtagata actacgatac gggagggctt accatctggc cccagtgctg caatgatacc
     5521 gcgagaccca cgctcaccgg ctccagattt atcagcaata aaccagccag ccggaagggc
     5581 cgagcgcaga agtggtcctg caactttatc cgcctccatc cagtctatta attgttgccg
     5641 ggaagctaga gtaagtagtt cgccagttaa tagtttgcgc aacgttgttg ccattgctac
     5701 aggcatcgtg gtgtcacgct cgtcgtttgg tatggcttca ttcagctccg gttcccaacg
     5761 atcaaggcga gttacatgat cccccatgtt gtgcaaaaaa gcggttagct ccttcggtcc
     5821 tccgatcgtt gtcagaagta agttggccgc agtgttatca ctcatggtta tggcagcact
     5881 gcataattct cttactgtca tgccatccgt aagatgcttt tctgtgactg gtgagtactc
     5941 aaccaagtca ttctgagaat agtgtatgcg gcgaccgagt tgctcttgcc cggcgtcaat
     6001 acgggataat accgcgccac atagcagaac tttaaaagtg ctcatcattg gaaaacgttc
     6061 ttcggggcga aaactctcaa ggatcttacc gctgttgaga tccagttcga tgtaacccac
     6121 tcgtgcaccc aactgatctt cagcatcttt tactttcacc agcgtttctg ggtgagcaaa
     6181 aacaggaagg caaaatgccg caaaaaaggg aataagggcg acacggaaat gttgaatact
     6241 catactcttc ctttttcaat attattgaag catttatcag ggttattgtc tcatgagcgg
     6301 atacatattt gaatgtattt agaaaaataa acaaataggg gttccgcgca catttccccg
     6361 aaaagtgcca cctgacgtc
//
